>Addgene plasmid #82440 | p.UTA.2.0-GL-2 | depositor full sequence | sequence record 168133 | Sequences from the empty vector
ACATTAAGAAGGGCCCATGGTGAGCAAGGGCGAGGAGCTGTTCACCGGGGTGGTGCCCATCCTGGTCGAG
CTGGACGGCGACGTAAACGGCCACAAGTTCAGCGTGTCCGGCGAGGGCGAGGGCGATGCCACCTACGGCA
AGCTGACCCTGAAGTTCATCTGCACCACCGGCAAGCTGCCCGTGCCCTGGCCCACCCTCGTGACCACCTT
CGGCTACGGCCTGCAGTGCTTCGCCCGCTACCCCGACCACATGAAGCAGCACGACTTCTTCAAGTCCGCC
ATGCCCGAAGGCTACGTCCAGGAGCGCACCATCTTCTTCAAGGACGACGGCAACTACAAGACCCGCGCCG
AGGTGAAGTTCGAGGGCGACACCCTGGTGAACCGCATCGAGCTGAAGGGCATCGACTTCAAGGAGGACGG
CAACATCCTGGGGCACAAGCTGGAGTACAACTACAACAGCCACAACGTCTATATCATGGCCGACAAGCAG
AAGAACGGCATCAAGGTGAACTTCAAGATCCGCCACAACATCGAGGACGGCAGCGTGCAGCTCGCCGACC
ACTACCAGCAGAACACCCCCATCGGCGACGGCCCCGTGCTGCTGCCCGACAACCACTACCTGAGCTACCA
GTCCGCCCTGAGCAAAGACCCCAACGAGAAGCGCGATCACATGGTCCTGCTGGAGTTCGTGACCGCCGCC
GGGATCACTCTCGGCATGGACGAGCTGTACAAGTGATCTAGAGTCGGGGCGGCCGGCCGCTTCGAGCAGA
CATGATAAGATACATTGATGAGTTTGGACAAACCACAACTAGAATGCAGTGAAAAAAATGCTTTATTTGT
GAAATTTGTGATGCTATTGCTTTATTTGTAACCATTATAAGCTGCAATAAACAAGTTAACAACAACAATT
GCATTCATTTTATGTTTCAGGTTCAGGGGGAGGTGTGGGAGGTTTTTTAAAGCAAGTAAAACCTCTACAA
ATGTGGTAAAATCGATAAGGATCCAGGTGGCACTTTTCGGGGAAATGTGCGCGGAACCCCTATTTGTTTA
TTTTTCTAAATACATTCAAATATGTATCCGCTCATGAGACAATAACCCTGATAAATGCTTCAATAATATT
GAAAAAGGAAGAGTATGAGTATTCAACATTTCCGTGTCGCCCTTATTCCCTTTTTTGCGGCATTTTGCCT
TCCTGTTTTTGCTCACCCAGAAACGCTGGTGAAAGTAAAAGATGCTGAAGATCAGTTGGGTGCACGAGTG
GGTTACATCGAACTGGATCTCAACAGCGGTAAGATCCTTGAGAGTTTTCGCCCCGAAGAACGTTTTCCAA
TGATGAGCACTTTTAAAGTTCTGCTATGTGGCGCGGTATTATCCCGTATTGACGCCGGGCAAGAGCAACT
CGGTCGCCGCATACACTATTCTCAGAATGACTTGGTTGAGTACTCACCAGTCACAGAAAAGCATCTTACG
GATGGCATGACAGTAAGAGAATTATGCAGTGCTGCCATAACCATGAGTGATAACACTGCGGCCAACTTAC
TTCTGACAACGATCGGAGGACCGAAGGAGCTAACCGCTTTTTTGCACAACATGGGGGATCATGTAACTCG
CCTTGATCGTTGGGAACCGGAGCTGAATGAAGCCATACCAAACGACGAGCGTGACACCACGATGCCTGTA
GCAATGGCAACAACGTTGCGCAAACTATTAACTGGCGAACTACTTACTCTAGCTTCCCGGCAACAATTAA
TAGACTGGATGGAGGCGGATAAAGTTGCAGGACCACTTCTGCGCTCGGCCCTTCCGGCTGGCTGGTTTAT
TGCTGATAAATCTGGAGCCGGTGAGCGTGGGTCTCGCGGTATCATTGCAGCACTGGGGCCAGATGGTAAG
CCCTCCCGTATCGTAGTTATCTACACGACGGGGAGTCAGGCAACTATGGATGAACGAAATAGACAGATCG
CTGAGATAGGTGCCTCACTGATTAAGCATTGGTAACTGTCAGACCAAGTTTACTCATATATACTTTAGAT
TGATTTAAAACTTCATTTTTAATTTAAAAGGATCTAGGTGAAGATCCTTTTTGATAATCTCATGACCAAA
ATCCCTTAACGTGAGTTTTCGTTCCACTGAGCGTCAGACCCCGTAGAAAAGATCAAAGGATCTTCTTGAG
ATCCTTTTTTTCTGCGCGTAATCTGCTGCTTGCAAACAAAAAAACCACCGCTACCAGCGGTGGTTTGTTT
GCCGGATCAAGAGCTACCAACTCTTTTTCCGAAGGTAACTGGCTTCAGCAGAGCGCAGATACCAAATACT
GTTCTTCTAGTGTAGCCGTAGTTAGGCCACCACTTCAAGAACTCTGTAGCACCGCCTACATACCTCGCTC
TGCTAATCCTGTTACCAGTGGCTGCTGCCAGTGGCGATAAGTCGTGTCTTACCGGGTTGGACTCAAGACG
ATAGTTACCGGATAAGGCGCAGCGGTCGGGCTGAACGGGGGGTTCGTGCACACAGCCCAGCTTGGAGCGA
ACGACCTACACCGAACTGAGATACCTACAGCGTGAGCTATGAGAAAGCGCCACGCTTCCCGAAGGGAGAA
AGGCGGACAGGTATCCGGTAAGCGGCAGGGTCGGAACAGGAGAGCGCACGAGGGAGCTTCCAGGGGGAAA
CGCCTGGTATCTTTATAGTCCTGTCGGGTTTCGCCACCTCTGACTTGAGCGTCGATTTTTGTGATGCTCG
TCAGGGGGGCGGAGCCTATGGAAAAACGCCAGCAACGCGGCCTTTTTACGGTTCCTGGCCTTTTGCTGGC
CTTTTGCTCACATGGCTCGACAGATCTGCGCAGCACCATGGCCTGAAATAACCTCTGAAAGAGGAACTTG
GTTAGGTACCTTCTGAGGCGGAAAGAACCAGCTGTGGAATGTGTGTCAGTTAGGGTGTGGAAAGTCCCCA
GGCTCCCCAGCAGGCAGAAGTATGCAAAGCATGCATCTCAATTAGTCAGCAACCAGGTGTGGAAAGTCCC
CAGGCTCCCCAGCAGGCAGAAGTATGCAAAGCATGCATCTCAATTAGTCAGCAACCATAGTCCCGCCCCT
AACTCCGCCCATCCCGCCCCTAACTCCGCCCAGTTCCGCCCATTCTCCGCCCCATGGCTGACTAATTTTT
TTTATTTATGCAGAGGCCGAGGCCGCCTCGGCCTCTGAGCTATTCCAGAAGTAGTGAGGAGGCTTTTTTG
GAGGCCTAGGCTTTTGCAAAAAGCTTGATTCTTCTGACACAACAGTCTCGAACTTAAGCTGCAGAAGTTG
GTCGTGAGGCACTGGGCAGGTAAGTATCAAGGTTACAAGACAGGTTTAAGGAGACCAATAGAAACTGGGC
TTGTCGAGACAGAGAAGACTCTTGCGTTTCTGATAGGCACCTATTGGTCTTACTGACATCCACTTTGCCT
TTCTCTCCACAGGTGTCCACTCCCAGTTCAATTACAGCTCTTAAGGCTAGAGTACTTAATACGACTCACT
ATAGGCTAGCCAATGGTGAGCAAGGGCGAGGAGCTGTTCACCGGGGTGGTGCCCATCCTGGTCGAGCTGG
ACGGCGACGTAAACGGCCACAGGTTCAGCGTGTCCGGCGAGGGCGAGGGCGATGCCACCTACGGCAAGCT
GACCCTGAAGTTCATCTGCACCACCGGCAAGCTGCCCGTGCCCTGGCCCACCCTCGTGACCACCCTGACC
TGGGGCGTGCAGTGCTTCAGCCGCTACCCCGACCACATGAAGCAGCACGACTTCTTCAAGTCCGCCATGC
CCGAAGGCTACGTCCAGGAGCGTACCATCTTCTTCAAGGACGACGGCAACTACAAGACCCGCGCCGAGGT
GAAGTTCGAGGGCGACACCCTGGTGAACCGCATCGAGCTGAAGGGCATCGACTTCAAGGAGGACGGCAAC
ATCCTGGGGCACAAGCTGGAGTACAACTACATCAGCCACAACGTCTATATCACCGCCGACAAGCAGAAGA
ACGGCATCAAGGCCCACTTCAAGATCCGCCACAACATCGAGGACGGCAGCGTGCAGCTCGCCGACCACTA
CCAGCAGAACACCCCCATCGGCGACGGCCCCGTGCTGCTGCCCGACAACCACTACCTGAGCACCCAGTCC
GCCCTGAGCAAAGACCCCAACGAGAAGCGCGATCACATGGTCCTGCTGGAGTTCGTGACCGCCGCCGGGA
TCACTCTCGGCATGGACGAGCTGTACAAGTAAGCGATCGCTCGATTTCGAAGTATTCCGCGTACGTGGGC
CGCTGGCCGCAATAAAATATCTTTATTTTCATTACATCTGTGTGTTGGTTTTTTGTGTGAGGATCTAAAT
GAGTCTTCGGACCTCGCGGGGGCCGCTTAAGCGGTGGTTAGGGTTTGTCTGACGCGGGGGGAGGGGGAAG
GAACGAAACACTCTCATTCGGAGGCGGCTCGGGGTTTGGTCTTGGTGGCCACGGGCACGCAGAAGAGCGC
CGCGATCCTCTTAAGCACCCCCCCGCCCTCCGTGGAGGCGGGGGTTTGGTCGGCGGGTGGTAACTGGCGG
GCCGCTGACTCGGGCGGGTCGCGCGCCCCAGAGTGTGACCTTTTCGGTCTGCTCGCAGACCCCCGGGCGG
CGCCGCCGCGGCGGCGACGGGCTCGCTGGGTCCTAGGCTCCATGGGGACCGTATACGTGGACAGGCTCTG
GAGCATCCGCACGACTGCGGTGATATTACCGGAGACCTTCTGCGGGACGAGCCGGGTCACGCGGCTGACG
CGGAGCGTCCGTTGGGCGACAAACACCAGGACGGGGCACAGGTACACTATCTTGTCACCCGGAGGCGCGA
GGGACTGCAGGAGCTTCAGGGAGTGGCGCAGCTGCTTCATCCCCGTGGCCCGTTGCTCGCGTTTGCTGGC
GGTGTCCCCGGAAGAAATATATTTGCATGTCTTTAGTTCTATGATGACACAAACCCCGCCCAGCGTCTTG
TCATTGGCGAATTCGAACACGCAGATGCAGTCGGGGCGGCGCGGTCCCAGGTCCACTTCGCATATTAAGG
TGACGCGTGTGGCCTCGAACACCGAGCGACCCTGCAGCGACCCGCTTAAAAGCTTGGCATTCCGGTACTG
TTGGTAAAGCCCTAAGA
Features (pLannotate 1.2.2; 12 found; start..end, strand, type, name):
     17..733     +  CDS            EYFP: EYFP is a basic (constitutively fluorescent) green/yellow fluorescent protein published in 1996, derived from Aequorea victoria. It is reported to be a very rapidly-maturing weak dimer with high acid sensitivity.
    776..897     -  polyA_signal   SV40 poly(A) signal: SV40 polyadenylation signal
    920..988     -  CDS            large T antigen (fragment): large T antigen from SV40 (simian virus 40)
   1030..1134    +  promoter       AmpR promoter: bla
   1135..1995    +  CDS            AmpR: β-lactamase; bla; confers resistance to ampicillin, carbenicillin, and related antibiotics
   2166..2754    +  rep_origin     ori: high-copy-number ColE1/pMB1/pBR322/pUC origin of replication
   2883..3240    +  promoter       SV40 promoter: SV40 enhancer and early promoter
   3310..3442    +  intron         chimeric intron: chimera between introns from human β-globin and immunoglobulin heavy chain genes
   3487..3505    +  promoter       T7 promoter: promoter for bacteriophage T7 RNA polymerase
   3513..4232    +  CDS            CFP: cyan variant of GFP mammalian codon-optimized
   4281..4329    +  polyA_signal   poly(A) signal: synthetic polyadenylation signal
   4338..5089    +  promoter       HSV TK promoter: herpes simplex virus thymidine kinase promoter
