[The description below was written by a language model from this plasmid's Addgene catalogue record and pLannotate feature annotations shown in this document.]
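Description:
p.UTA.2.0-GL-2 is a dual-fluorescent reporter plasmid for mammalian cells, built on the Promega psiCHECK-2 backbone with the two luciferase genes replaced by fluorescent proteins. It is designed to measure small-RNA-mediated repression at the single-cell level. In bacteria it is maintained through a high-copy ColE1/pUC-type origin and selected with ampicillin via the β-lactamase gene and its native promoter.

The plasmid carries two independent mammalian expression units. In the first, the SV40 enhancer/early promoter, followed by a chimeric β-globin/immunoglobulin intron and a T7 promoter, drives a codon-optimised CFP that ends at a synthetic poly(A) signal. In the second, the HSV thymidine kinase promoter drives EYFP, which is followed by an SV40 poly(A) region. According to the record, a 77 bp insert places three copies of a site perfectly complementary to the GL2 control siRNA, which targets the firefly luciferase encoded by pGL2, in a 3′ UTR. One fluorophore therefore acts as the sensor, repressed when the matching siRNA is present, while the other serves as an internal normaliser for transfection and expression level. The record does not say which reporter's 3′ UTR holds the sites; by analogy with psiCHECK-2, the SV40-driven cassette is the likely location.

The annotated 5,127 nt sequence is labelled as coming from the empty vector, and no target-site feature appears in it, so the table probably describes the parental sensor rather than the GL2 version. This construct serves as a control within a miRNA sensor series, validating the system with a defined exogenous siRNA.
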