Addgene plasmid #82440: p.UTA.2.0-GL-2
Purpose: Dual Fluorescent endogenous miRNA sensor. Perfect complementary region of an siRNA control targeting firefly luciferase encoded by the pGL2
Depositing lab: Jens Gruber. Depositing organization: Deutsches Primatenzentrum (DPZ). Publication: Dissecting miRNA gene repression on single cell level with an advanced fluorescent reporter system. Lemus-Diaz N, Boker KO, Rodriguez-Polo I, Mitter M, Preis J, Arlt M, Gruber J. Sci Rep. 2017 Mar 24;7:45197. doi: 10.1038/srep45197. PubMed 28338079.
Backbone
  Vector backbone: psiCHECK™-2 Vector
  Backbone manufacturer: Promega
  Backbone size w/o insert (bp): 3660
  Modifications to backbone: Luciferase genes were replaced with CFP and YFP. YFP after the Tk Promoter and CFP after te SV40 promoter. Other regions were changes to full fill correct ORF for the fluorescent proteins and full fill cloning requirements.
Growth in bacteria
  Bacterial resistance: Ampicillin, 100 μg/mL
  Growth temperature: 37°C
  Growth strain: DH5alpha
  Copy number: High Copy
Gene/Insert
  Gene/Insert name: Luciferase
  Insert size (bp): 77
  Mutation: The complementary region for GL2 siRNA control was inserted three times at the 3 UTR
Resource information
  A portion of this plasmid was derived from a plasmid made by: EYFP from pLenti-CaMKIIa-eArchT 3.0-EYFP (Plasmid #35513) ECFP from pcDNA3-CFP (Plasmid #13030)
Terms and licenses: Academic/Nonprofit Terms; Industry Terms: Not Available to Industry
Depositor comments: Please see the following published protocol for details on plasmid use and data analysis: https://bio-protocol.org/e3000
How to cite: p.UTA.2.0-GL-2 was a gift from Jens Gruber (Addgene plasmid # 82440 ; http://n2t.net/addgene:82440 ; RRID:Addgene_82440)
