>Addgene plasmid #82440 | p.UTA.2.0-GL-2 | addgene partial sequence | sequence record 168135 | psiCHECK2-R 5'-CGAGGTCCGAAGACTCATTT-3'
GTAATGAAAATAAAGATATTTTATTGCGGCCAGCGGCCCACGTACGCGGAATACTTCGAAATCGAGCGAT
CGCTTACTTGTACAGCTCGTCCATGCCGAGAGTGATCCCGGCGGCGGTCACGAACTCCAGCAGGACCATG
TGATCGCGCTTCTCGTTGGGGTCTTTGCTCAGGGCGGACTGGGTGCTCAGGTAGTGGTTGTCGGGCAGCA
GCACGGGGCCGTCGCCGATGGGGGTGTTCTGCTGGTAGTGGTCGGCGAGCTGCACGCTGCCGTCCTCGAT
GTTGTGGCGGATCTTGAAGTGGGCCTTGATGCCGTTCTTCTGCTTGTCGGCGGTGATATAGACGTTGTGG
CTGATGTAGTTGTACTCCAGCTTGTGCCCCAGGATGTTGCCGTCCTCCTTGAAGTCGATGCCCTTCAGCT
CGATGCGGTTCACCAGGGTGTCGCCCTCGAACTTCACCTCGGCGCGGGTCTTGTAGTTGCCGTCGTCCTT
GAAGAAGATGGTACGCTCCTGGACGTAGCCTTCGGGCATGGCGGACTTGAAGAAGTCGTGCTGCTTCATG
TGGTCGGGGTAGCGGCTGAAGCACTGCACGCCCCAGGTCAGGGTGGTCACGAGGGTGGGCCAGGGCACGG
GCAGCTTGCCGGTGGTGCAGATGAACTTCAGGGTCAGCTTGCCGTAGGTGGCATCGCCCTCGCCCTCGCC
GGACACGCTGAACCTGTGGCCGTTTACGTCGCCGTCCAGCTCGACCAGGATGGGCACCACCCCGGTGAAC
AGCTCCTCGCCCTTGCTCACCATTGGCTAGCCTATAGTGAGTCGTATTAAGTACTCTAGCCTTAAGAGCT
GTAATTGAACTGGGAGTGGACACCTGTGGAGAGAAAGGCAAAGTGGATGTCAGTAAGACCAATAGGTGCC
TATCAGAAACGCAAGAGTCTTCTCTGTCTCGACAAGCCCAGTTTCTATTGGTCTCCTTAAACCTGTCTTG
TAACCTTGATACTTACCTGCCCAGTGCCTCACGACCAACTTCTGCAGCTTAAGTTCGAGAC
