>Addgene plasmid #82440 | p.UTA.2.0-GL-2 | addgene partial sequence | sequence record 168136 | HSV-TK-proF 5'-CCAGGTCCACTTCGCATATT-3'
CGAGCGACCCTGCAGCGACCCGCTTAAAAGCTTGGCATTCCGGTACTGTTGGTAAAGCCCTAAGAACATT
AAGAAGGGCCCATGGTGAGCAAGGGCGAGGAGCTGTTCACCGGGGTGGTGCCCATCCTGGTCGAGCTGGA
CGGCGACGTAAACGGCCACAAGTTCAGCGTGTCCGGCGAGGGCGAGGGCGATGCCACCTACGGCAAGCTG
ACCCTGAAGTTCATCTGCACCACCGGCAAGCTGCCCGTGCCCTGGCCCACCCTCGTGACCACCTTCGGCT
ACGGCCTGCAGTGCTTCGCCCGCTACCCCGACCACATGAAGCAGCACGACTTCTTCAAGTCCGCCATGCC
CGAAGGCTACGTCCAGGAGCGCACCATCTTCTTCAAGGACGACGGCAACTACAAGACCCGCGCCGAGGTG
AAGTTCGAGGGCGACACCCTGGTGAACCGCATCGAGCTGAAGGGCATCGACTTCAAGGAGGACGGCAACA
TCCTGGGGCACAAGCTGGAGTACAACTACAACAGCCACAACGTCTATATCATGGCCGACAAGCAGAAGAA
CGGCATCAAGGTGAACTTCAAGATCCGCCACAACATCGAGGACGGCAGCGTGCAGCTCGCCGACCACTAC
CAGCAGAACACCCCCATCGGCGACGGCCCCGTGCTGCTGCCCGACAACCACTACCTGAGCTACCAGTCCG
CCCTGAGCAAAGACCCCAACGAGAAGCGCGATCACATGGTCCTGCTGGAGTTCGTGACCGCCGCCGGGAT
CACTCTCGGCATGGACGAGCTGTACAAGTGATCTAGAGTCGGGGCGGCCGGCCGCTTCGAGCAGACATGA
TAAGATACATTGATGAGTTTGGACAAACCACAACTAGAATGCAGTGAAAAAAATGCTTTATTTGTGAAAT
TTGTGATGCTATTGCTTTATTTGTAACCATTATAAGCTGCAATAAACAAGTTAACAACAACAATTGCATT
CATTTTATGTTTCAGGTTC
